>Addgene plasmid #39299 | human EB1 in pEGFP N1 to express EB1-GFP (JB131) | addgene full sequence | sequence record 227695 | Addgene NGS Result
CGTTACATAACTTACGGTAAATGGCCCGCCTGGCTGACCGCCCAACGACCCCCGCCCATTGACGTCAATA
ATGACGTATGTTCCCATAGTAACGCCAATAGGGACTTTCCATTGACGTCAATGGGTGGAGTATTTACGGT
AAACTGCCCACTTGGCAGTACATCAAGTGTATCATATGCCAAGTACGCCCCCTATTGACGTCAATGACGG
TAAATGGCCCGCCTGGCATTATGCCCAGTACATGACCTTATGGGACTTTCCTACTTGGCAGTACATCTAC
GTATTAGTCATCGCTATTACCATGGTGATGCGGTTTTGGCAGTACATCAATGGGCGTGGATAGCGGTTTG
ACTCACGGGGATTTCCAAGTCTCCACCCCATTGACGTCAATGGGAGTTTGTTTTGGCACCAAAATCAACG
GGACTTTCCAAAATGTCGTAACAACTCCGCCCCATTGACGCAAATGGGCGGTAGGCGTGTACGGTGGGAG
GTCTATATAAGCAGAGCTGGTTTAGTGAACCGTCAGATCCGCTAGCGCTACCGGACTCAGATCTCGAG
[390 nt withheld, positions 559-948]
CAAGGTCAAGAAACTGCAGTGGCTCCTTCCCTTGTTGCTCCAGCTCTGAATAAACCGAAGAAACCTCTCA
CTTCTAGCAGTGCAGCTCCCCAGAGGCCCATCTCAACACAGAGAACCGCTGCGGCTCCTAAGGCTGGCCC
TGGTGTGGTGCGAAAGAACCCTGGTGTGGGCAACGGAGACGACGAGGCAGCTGAGTTGATGCAGCAGGTC
AACGTATTGAAACTTACTGTTGAAGACTTGGAGAAAGAGAGGGATTTCTACTTCGGAAAGCTACGGAACA
TTGAATTGATTTGCCAGGAGAACGAGGGGGAAAACGACCCTGTATTGCAGAGGATTGTAGACATTCTGTA
TGCCACAGATGAAGGCTTTGTGATACCTGATGAAGGGGGCCCACAGGAGGAGCAAGAAGAGTATCGGGAT
CCACCGGTCGCCACCATGGTGAGCAAGGGCGAGGAGCTGTTCACCGGGGTGGTGCCCATCCTGGTCGAGC
TGGACGGCGACGTAAACGGCCACAAGTTCAGCGTGTCCGGCGAGGGCGAGGGCGATGCCACCTACGGCAA
GCTGACCCTGAAGTTCATCTGCACCACCGGCAAGCTGCCCGTGCCCTGGCCCACCCTCGTGACCACCCTG
ACCTACGGCGTGCAGTGCTTCAGCCGCTACCCCGACCACATGAAGCAGCACGACTTCTTCAAGTCCGCCA
TGCCCGAAGGCTACGTCCAGGAGCGCACCATCTTCTTCAAGGACGACGGCAACTACAAGACCCGCGCCGA
GGTGAAGTTCGAGGGCGACACCCTGGTGAACCGCATCGAGCTGAAGGGCATCGACTTCAAGGAGGACGGC
AACATCCTGGGGCACAAGCTGGAGTACAACTACAACAGCCACAACGTCTATATCATGGCCGACAAGCAGA
AGAACGGCATCAAGGTGAACTTCAAGATCCGCCACAACATCGAGGACGGCAGCGTGCAGCTCGCCGACCA
CTACCAGCAGAACACCCCCATCGGCGACGGCCCCGTGCTGCTGCCCGACAACCACTACCTGAGCACCCAG
TCCGCCCTGAGCAAAGACCCCAACGAGAAGCGCGATCACATGGTCCTGCTGGAGTTCGTGACCGCCGCCG
GGATCACTCTCGGCATGGACGAGCTGTACAAGTAAAGCGGCCGCGACTCTAGATCATAATCAGCCATACC
ACATTTGTAGAGGTTTTACTTGCTTTAAAAAACCTCCCACACCTCCCCCTGAACCTGAAACATAAAATGA
ATGCAATTGTTGTTGTTAACTTGTTTATTGCAGCTTATAATGGTTACAAATAAAGCAATAGCATCACAAA
TTTCACAAATAAAGCATTTTTTTCACTGCATTCTAGTTGTGGTTTGTCCAAACTCATCAATGTATCTTAA
GGCGTAAATTGTAAGCGTTAATATTTTGTTAAAATTCGCGTTAAATTTTTGTTAAATCAGCTCATTTTTT
AACCAATAGGCCGAAATCGGCAAAATCCCTTATAAATCAAAAGAATAGACCGAGATAGGGT
[37 nt withheld, positions 2480-2516]
AAAGAACGTGGACTCCAACGTCAAAGG
[49 nt withheld, positions 2544-2592]
T
[91 nt withheld, positions 2594-2684]
G
[124 nt withheld, positions 2686-2809]
CAGGTGGCACTTTTCGGGGAAATGTGCGCGGAACCCCTATTTGTTTATTTTTCTAAATACATTCAAATAT
GTATCCGCTCATGAGACAATAACCCTGATAAATGCTTCAATAATATTGAAAAAGGAAGAGTCCTGAGGCG
GAAAGAACCAGCTGTGGAATGTGTGTCAGTTAGGGTGTGGAAAGTCCCCAGGCTCCCCAGCAGGCAGAAG
TATGCAAAGCATGCATCTCAATTAGTCAGCAACCAGGTGTGGAAAGTCCCCAGGCTCCCCAGCAGGCAGA
AGTATGCAAAGCATGCATCTCAATTAGTCAGCAACCATAGTCCCGCCCCTAACTCCGCCCATCCCGCCCC
TAACTCCGCCCAGTTCCGCCCATTCTCCGCCCCATGGCTGACTAATTTTTTTTATTTATGCAGAGGCCGA
GGCCGCCTCGGCCTCTGAGCTATTCCAGAAGTAGTGAGGAGGCTTTTTTGGAGGCCTAGGCTTTTGCAAA
GATCGATCAAGAGACAGGATGAGGATCGTTTCGCATGATTGAACAAGATGGATTGCACGCAGGTTCTCCG
GCCGCTTGGGTGGAGAGGCTATTCGGCTATGACTGGGCACAACAGACAATCGGCTGCTCTGATGCCGCCG
TGTTCCGGCTGTCAGCGCAGGGGCGCCCGGTTCTTTTTGTCAAGACCGACCTGTCCGGTGCCCTGAATGA
ACTGCAAGACGAGGCAGCGCGGCTATCGTGGCTGGCCACGACGGGCGTTCCTTGCGCAGCTGTGCTCGAC
GTTGTCACTGAAGCGGGAAGGGACTGGCTGCTATTGGGCGAAGTGCCGGGGCAGGATCTCCTGTCATCTC
ACCTTGCTCCTGCCGAGAAAGTATCCATCATGGCTGATGCAATGCGGCGGCTGCATACGCTTGATCCGGC
TACCTGCCCATTCGACCACCAAGCGAAACATCGCATCGAGCGAGCACGTACTCGGATGGAAGCCGGTCTT
GTCGATCAGGATGATCTGGACGAAGAGCATCAGGGGCTCGCGCCAGCCGAACTGTTCGCCAGGCTCAAGG
CGAGCATGCCCGACGGCGAGGATCTCGTCGTGACCCATGGCGATGCCTGCTTGCCGAATATCATGGTGGA
AAATGGCCGCTTTTCTGGATTCATCGACTGTGGCCGGCTGGGTGTGGCGGACCGCTATCAGGACATAGCG
TTGGCTACCCGTGATATTGCTGAAGAGCTTGGCGGCGAATGGGCTGACCGCTTCCTCGTGCTTTACGGTA
TCGCCGCTCCCGATTCGCAGCGCATCGCCTTCTATCGCCTTCTTGACGAGTTCTTCTGAGCGGGACTCTG
GGGTTCGAAATGACCGACCAAGCGACGCCCAACCTGCCATCACGAGATTTCGATTCCACCGCCGCCTTCT
ATGAAAGGTTGGGCTTCGGAATCGTTTTCCGGGACGCCGGCTGGATGATCCTCCAGCGCGGGGATCTCAT
GCTGGAGTTCTTCGCCCACCCTAGGGGGAGGCTAACTGAAACACGGAAGGAGACAATACCGGAAGGAACC
CGCGCTATGACGGCAATAAAAAGACAGAATAAAACGCACGGTGTTGGGTCGTTTGTTCATAAACGCGGGG
TTCGGTCCCAGGGCTGGCACTCTGTCGATACCCCACCGAGACCCCATTGGGGCCAATACGCCCGCGTTTC
TTCCTTTTCCCCACCCCACCCCCCAAGTTCGGGTGAAGGCCCAGGGCTCGCAGCCAACGTCGGGGCGGCA
GGCCCTGCCATAGCCTCAGGTTACTCATATATACTTTAGATTGATTTAAAACTTCATTTTTAATTTAAAA
GGATCTAGGTGAAGATCCTTTTTGATAATCTCATGACCAAAATCCCTTAACGTGAGTTTTCGTTCCACTG
AGCGTCAGACCCCGTAGAAAAGATCAAAGGATCTTCTTGAGATCCTTTTTTTCTGCGCGTAATCTGCTGC
TTGCAAACAAAAAAACCACCGCTACCAGCGGTGGTTTGTTTGCCGGATCAAGAGCTACCAACTCTTTTTC
CGAAGGTAACTGGCTTCAGCAGAGCGCAGATACCAAATACTGTTCTTCTAGTGTAGCCGTAGTTAGGCCA
CCACTTCAAGAACTCTGTAGCACCGCCTACATACCTCGCTCTGCTAATCCTGTTACCAGTGGCTGCTGCC
AGTGGCGATAAGTCGTGTCTTACCGGGTTGGACTCAAGACGATAGTTACCGGATAAGGCGCAGCGGTCGG
GCTGAACGGGGGGTTCGTGCACACAGCCCAGCTTGGAGCGAACGACCTACACCGAACTGAGATACCTACA
GCGTGAGCTATGAGAAAGCGCCACGCTTCCCGAAGGGAGAAAGGCGGACAGGTATCCGGTAAGCGGCAGG
GTCGGAACAGGAGAGCGCACGAGGGAGCTTCCAGGGGGAAACGCCTGGTATCTTTATAGTCCTGTCGGGT
TTCGCCACCTCTGACTTGAGCGTCGATTTTTGTGATGCTCGTCAGGGGGGCGGAGCCTATGGAAAAACGC
CAGCAACGCGGCCTTTTTACGGTTCCTGGCCTTTTGCTGGCCTTTTGCTCACATGTTCTTTCCTGCGTTA
TCCCCTGATTCTGTGGATAACCGTATTACCGCCATGCATTAGTTATTAATAGTAATCAATTACGGGGTCA
TTAGTTCATAGCCCATATATGGAGTTCCG
Features (pLannotate 1.2.2; 16 found; start..end, strand, type, name):
      1..304     +  enhancer       CMV enhancer: human cytomegalovirus immediate early enhancer
    305..508     +  promoter       CMV promoter: human cytomegalovirus (CMV) immediate early promoter
    531..558     +  misc_feature   MCS (fragment): multiple cloning site
    559..1362    +  CDS            MAPRE1 (sequence partly withheld): MARE1_HUMAN - Experimental evidence at protein level: Swiss-Prot protein existence level 1. Plus-end tracking protein (+TIP) that binds to the plus-end of microtubules and regulates the dynamics of the microtubule cytoskeleton (PubMed:12388762, PubMed:16109370, PubMed:19632184, PubMed:21646404, PubMed:28726242, PubMed:28814570). Promotes cytoplasmic microtubule nucleation and elongation (PubMed:12388762, PubMed:16109370, PubMed:19632184, PubMed:21646404, PubMed:28726242, PubMed:28814570). May be involved in spindle function by stabilizing microtubules and anchoring them at centrosomes (PubMed:
   1384..2103    +  CDS            EGFP: the original enhanced GFP (Yang et al., 1996) mammalian codon-optimized
   2120..2203    +  CDS            large T antigen (fragment): large T antigen from SV40 (simian virus 40)
   2226..2347    +  polyA_signal   SV40 poly(A) signal: SV40 polyadenylation signal
   2381..2809    -  rep_origin     f1 ori (sequence partly withheld): f1 bacteriophage origin of replication; arrow indicates direction of (+) strand synthesis
   2836..2940    +  promoter       AmpR promoter: bla
   2942..3299    +  promoter       SV40 promoter: SV40 enhancer and early promoter
   3334..4128    +  CDS            NeoR/KanR: aminoglycoside phosphotransferase from Tn5; aph(3')-II (or nptII); confers resistance to neomycin, kanamycin, and G418 (Geneticin®)
   4149..4301    +  CDS            ble (fragment): BLE_KLEPN - Experimental evidence at protein level: Swiss-Prot protein existence level 1. Binding protein with a strong affinity to the bleomycin family of antibiotics. Binds to CL990; an antimitotic-antibiotic compound. From Klebsiella pneumoniae.
   4360..4407    +  polyA_signal   HSV TK poly(A) signal: herpes simplex virus thymidine kinase polyadenylation signal (Cole and Stacy, 1985)
   4498..4514    -  polyA_signal   bGH poly(A) signal (fragment): bovine growth hormone polyadenylation signal
   4736..5324    +  rep_origin     ori: high-copy-number ColE1/pMB1/pBR322/pUC origin of replication
   5439..5498    +  enhancer       CMV enhancer (fragment): human cytomegalovirus immediate early enhancer
