[The description below was written by a language model from this plasmid's Addgene catalogue record and pLannotate feature annotations shown in this document.]
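Description:
The human EB1 in pEGFP N1 construct (JB131) is a mammalian expression plasmid built on the Clontech pEGFP-N1 backbone, designed to produce human EB1 (MAPRE1) fused at its C terminus to EGFP. The 804 bp EB1 coding sequence was inserted between the XhoI and BamHI sites of the multiple cloning site, both of which remain intact. This places it downstream of the human cytomegalovirus immediate early enhancer and promoter and upstream of the mammalian codon-optimized EGFP reading frame, with a short linker region between the two. Transcripts of the fusion are terminated by the SV40 polyadenylation signal. The catalogue gives a total size of about 5.5 kb, which agrees closely with the sequenced record.

The plasmid is propagated in E. coli from a high-copy ColE1/pUC-type origin and also carries an f1 phage origin. A single Tn5 aminoglycoside phosphotransferase (NeoR/KanR) cassette serves for selection in both hosts. A bacterial bla-type promoter drives it for kanamycin resistance in bacteria, and the SV40 enhancer/early promoter drives it for G418 selection in mammalian cells, with the HSV TK polyadenylation signal following the gene. The short large T antigen, ble and bGH poly(A) fragments called by the annotation software appear to be partial matches within backbone sequence rather than functional elements.

EB1 is a plus-end tracking protein that binds growing microtubule ends and regulates microtubule dynamics, so the GFP fusion is a live-cell marker of polymerizing microtubule tips. The depositors note that it forms clear comets at microtubule tips in every cell type tested, and that stably expressing Ptk1 cell clones were derived with it.
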