Addgene plasmid #39299: human EB1 in pEGFP N1 to express EB1-GFP (JB131)
Depositing lab: Tim Mitchison & Jennifer Tirnauer. Depositing organization: Harvard Medical School.
Backbone
  Vector backbone: pEGFP-N1
  Backbone manufacturer: Clontech
  Backbone size w/o insert (bp): 4700
  Total vector size (bp): 5504
  Vector type: Mammalian Expression
  Selectable markers: Neomycin (select with G418)
Growth in bacteria
  Bacterial resistance: Kanamycin, 50 μg/mL
  Growth temperature: 37°C
  Growth strain: DH5alpha
  Copy number: Unknown
Gene/Insert
  Gene/Insert name: EB1 (alt name: MAPRE1)
  Species: H. sapiens (human)
  Insert size (bp): 804
  Entrez Gene: MAPRE1 (a.k.a. EB1)
  Promoter: CMV
  Tag / fusion protein: EGFP (C terminal on backbone)
  Cloning method: Restriction Enzyme; 5′ cloning site Xho1 (not destroyed); 3′ cloning site BamH1 (not destroyed)
  Sequencing primers: 5′ CMV-F; 3′ EGFP-N
Terms and licenses: Academic/Nonprofit Terms; Industry Terms: Not Available to Industry
Depositor comments: Makes beautiful comets on tips of microtubules in all cells tested. Clones of Ptk1 cells stably expressing this plasmid were made. Contact me for further details. JST
How to cite: human EB1 in pEGFP N1 to express EB1-GFP (JB131) was a gift from Tim Mitchison & Jennifer Tirnauer (Addgene plasmid # 39299 ; http://n2t.net/addgene:39299 ; RRID:Addgene_39299)
