>Addgene plasmid #39299 | human EB1 in pEGFP N1 to express EB1-GFP (JB131) | addgene partial sequence | sequence record 51250 | EGFP-N 5'-CGTCGCCGTCCAGCTCGACCAG-3'
GCTCCTCGCCCTTGCTCACCATGGTGGCGACCGGTGGATCCCGATACTCTTCTTGCTCCTCCTGTGGGCC
CCCTTCATCAGGTATCACAAAGCCTTCATCTGTGGCATACAGAATGTCTACAATCCTCTGCAATACAGGG
TCGTTTTCCCCCTCGTTCTCCTGGCAAATCAATTCAATGTTCCGTAGCTTTCCGAAGTAGAAATCCCTCT
CTTTCTCCAAGTCTTCAACAGTAAGTTTCAATACGTTGACCTGCTGCATCAACTCAGCTGCCTCGTCGTC
TCCGTTGCCCACACCAGGGTTCTTTCGCACCACACCAGGGCCAGCCTTAGGAGCCGCAGCGGTTCTCTGT
GTTGAGATGGGCCTCTGGGGAGCTGCACTGCTAGAAGTGAGAGGTTTCTTCGGTTTATTCAGAGCTGGAG
CAACAAGGGAAGGAGCCACTGCAGTTTCTTGACCTTG
[367 nt withheld, positions 458-824]
